Addgene plasmid #142029: TFORF2314
Purpose: Lentiviral vector for overexpressing transcription factor ORFs with unique 24-bp barcodes. Barcodes facilitate identification of transcription factors in pooled screens.
Depositing lab: Feng Zhang. Depositing organization: Broad Institute. Publication: A transcription factor atlas of directed differentiation. Joung J, Ma S, Tay T, Geiger-Schuller KR, Kirchgatterer PC, Verdine VK, Guo B, Arias-Garcia MA, Allen WE, Singh A, Kuksenko O, Abudayyeh OO, Gootenberg JS, Fu Z, Macrae RK, Buenrostro JD, Regev A, Zhang F. Cell. 2023 Jan 5;186(1):209-229.e26. doi: 10.1016/j.cell.2022.11.026. PubMed 36608654.
Backbone
  Vector backbone: pLX_TRC317
  Backbone manufacturer: Broad Institute Genetic Perturbation Platform
  Backbone size w/o insert (bp): 8264
  Vector type: Mammalian Expression, Lentiviral
  Selectable markers: Puromycin
Growth in bacteria
  Bacterial resistance: Ampicillin, 100 μg/mL
  Growth temperature: 37°C
  Growth strain: NEB Stable
  Copy number: High Copy
Gene/Insert
  Gene/Insert name: RXRB
  Species: H. sapiens (human)
  Insert size (bp): 1715
  Entrez Gene: RXRB (a.k.a. DAUDI6, H-2RIIBP, NR2B2, RCoR-1, RXR-beta, RXRbeta)
  Promoter: EF1a
  Cloning method: Unknown
  Sequencing primers: 5′ GGGTGGAGACTGAAGTTAGGCCAG; 3′ CACATAGCGTAAAAGGAGCAACATAG
Terms and licenses: Academic/Nonprofit Terms; Industry Terms: Not Available to Industry
Depositor comments: NM_001270401,ENST00000374685 . The transcription factor ORF portion of this plasmid was synthesized by Genewiz. Please test multiple small colonies in case of plasmid recombination. To make this collection available in a timely manner, a portion of this collection was not fully sequenced by Addgene. If an Addgene verified full plasmid sequence is not available, please contact us prior to placing an order to request the full sequence.
How to cite: TFORF2314 was a gift from Feng Zhang (Addgene plasmid # 142029 ; http://n2t.net/addgene:142029 ; RRID:Addgene_142029)
