[The description below was written by a language model from this plasmid's Addgene catalogue record and pLannotate feature annotations shown in this document.]
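Description:
TFORF2314 is a third-generation-style, self-inactivating lentiviral expression plasmid built on the pLX_TRC317 backbone from the Broad Institute Genetic Perturbation Platform. It carries the human retinoid X receptor beta (RXRB, also known as NR2B2) open reading frame for overexpression in mammalian cells. In bacteria it is maintained through a high-copy ColE1/pUC-type origin and selected with ampicillin via the β-lactamase gene. An f1 origin and remnants of a lac/lacZα cloning region with T7 and T3 promoters are also present in the backbone. The depositor notes that the plasmid can recombine, which is common for LTR-containing vectors.

The viral portion begins with an RSV promoter fused to a truncated HIV-1 5' LTR, which allows Tat-independent transcription of the genomic RNA. This is followed by the Ψ packaging signal with a partial gag sequence, the Rev response element for nuclear export, and a cPPT/CTS element. It ends in a ΔU3 3' LTR and an SV40 polyadenylation signal. Two expression units lie within this frame. An SV40 early promoter drives puromycin N-acetyltransferase for selection of transduced cells, and the strong constitutive EF-1α promoter drives the RXRB coding sequence. A WPRE downstream enhances transcript stability and expression.

According to the record, each plasmid in this collection carries a unique 24-bp barcode linked to its ORF. The barcode is not annotated in the feature table, so its position is not stated. RXRB encodes a nuclear receptor that heterodimerises with retinoic acid receptors on retinoic acid response elements. The construct belongs to a barcoded transcription factor ORF library, in which the barcodes identify each factor in pooled overexpression screens such as directed-differentiation studies.
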