Features (pLannotate 1.2.2; 31 found; start..end, strand, type, name):
      5..231     +  promoter       RSV promoter: Rous sarcoma virus enhancer/promoter
    232..412     +  LTR            5' LTR (truncated): truncated 5' long terminal repeat (LTR) from HIV-1
    459..584     +  misc_feature   HIV-1 Ψ: packaging signal of human immunodeficiency virus type 1
    568..931     +  CDS            HIV-1 gag (fragment): gag protein from human immunodeficiency virus 1; gag
   1077..1310    +  misc_feature   RRE: The Rev response element (RRE) of HIV-1 allows for Rev-dependent mRNA export from the nucleus to the cytoplasm.
   1687..1713    +  CDS            Rev (fragment): human immunodeficiency virus 1 (HIV-1) Rev protein; rev; enhances nuclear export of unspliced and incompletely spliced viral mRNAs
   1720..1743    +  promoter       SV40 promoter (fragment): SV40 early promoter
   1744..1815    +  promoter       SV40 promoter (fragment): SV40 enhancer and early promoter
   1839..1974    +  rep_origin     SV40 ori: SV40 origin of replication
   2020..2616    +  CDS            PuroR (fragment): puromycin N-acetyltransferase; pac from Streptomyces; confers resistance to puromycin
   2665..2782    +  misc_feature   cPPT/CTS: central polypurine tract and central termination sequence of HIV-1
   2847..2913    +  CDS            small t antigen (fragment): SV40 (simian virus 40) small t antigen
   2920..4098    +  promoter       EF-1α promoter: strong constitutive promoter for human elongation factor EF-1α
   4115..5725    +  CDS            RXRB: RXRB_HUMAN - Also known as NR2B2. Experimental evidence at protein level: Swiss-Prot protein existence level 1. Receptor for retinoic acid. Retinoic acid receptors bind as heterodimers to their target response elements in response to their ligands, all-trans or 9-cis retinoic acid, and regulate gene expression in various biological processes. The RAR/RXR heterodimers bind to the retinoic acid response elements (RARE). From Homo sapiens (Human).
   5741..5794    +  promoter       U6 promoter (fragment): RNA polymerase III promoter for human U6 snRNA
   5836..6424    +  misc_feature   WPRE: woodchuck hepatitis virus posttranscriptional regulatory element
   6475..6494    +  misc_feature   cPPT/CTS (fragment): central polypurine tract and central termination sequence of HIV-1
   6496..6729    +  LTR            3' LTR (ΔU3): self-inactivating 3' long terminal repeat (LTR) from HIV-1
   6807..6928    +  polyA_signal   SV40 poly(A) signal: SV40 polyadenylation signal
   6968..7103    +  rep_origin     SV40 ori: SV40 origin of replication
   7124..7142    -  promoter       T7 promoter: promoter for bacteriophage T7 RNA polymerase
   7150..7305    +  CDS            lacZα (fragment): LacZα fragment of β-galactosidase; lacZ fragment
   7310..7738    +  rep_origin     f1 ori (sequence partly withheld): f1 bacteriophage origin of replication; arrow indicates direction of (+) strand synthesis
   7791..7895    +  promoter       AmpR promoter: bla
   7896..8756    +  CDS            AmpR: β-lactamase; bla; confers resistance to ampicillin, carbenicillin, and related antibiotics
   8927..9515    +  rep_origin     ori: high-copy-number ColE1/pMB1/pBR322/pUC origin of replication
   9698..9790    +  CDS            lacI (fragment): lac repressor; lacI; The lac repressor binds to the lac operator to inhibit transcription in E. coli. This inhibition can be relieved by adding lactose or isopropyl-β-D-thiogalactopyranoside (IPTG).
   9803..9824    +  protein_bind   CAP binding site: CAP binding activates transcription in the presence of cAMP. E. coli catabolite activator protein
   9839..9869    +  promoter       lac promoter: promoter for the E. coli lac operon
   9877..9893    +  protein_bind   lac operator: The lac repressor binds to the lac operator to inhibit transcription in E. coli. This inhibition can be relieved by adding lactose or isopropyl-β-D-thiogalactopyranoside (IPTG). lac repressor encoded by lacI
   9938..9956    +  promoter       T3 promoter: promoter for bacteriophage T3 RNA polymerase
>Addgene plasmid #142029 | TFORF2314 | addgene full sequence | sequence record 395922 | Addgene NGS Result
TTAATGTAGTCTTATGCAATACTCTTGTAGTCTTGCAACATGGTAACGATGAGTTAGCAACATGCCTTAC
AAGGAGAGAAAAAGCACCGTGCATGCCGATTGGTGGAAGTAAGGTGGTACGATCGTGCCTTATTAGGAAG
GCAACAGACGGGTCTGACATGGATTGGACGAACCACTGAATTGCCGCATTGCAGAGATATTGTATTTAAG
TGCCTAGCTCGATACATAAACGGGTCTCTCTGGTTAGACCAGATCTGAGCCTGGGAGCTCTCTGGCTAAC
TAGGGAACCCACTGCTTAAGCCTCAATAAAGCTTGCCTTGAGTGCTTCAAGTAGTGTGTGCCCGTCTGTT
GTGTGACTCTGGTAACTAGAGATCCCTCAGACCCTTTTAGTCAGTGTGGAAAATCTCTAGCAGTGGCGCC
CGAACAGGGACTTGAAAGCGAAAGGGAAACCAGAGGAGCTCTCTCGACGCAGGACTCGGCTTGCTGAAGC
GCGCACGGCAAGAGGCGAGGGGCGGCGACTGGTGAGTACGCCAAAAATTTTGACTAGCGGAGGCTAGAAG
GAGAGAGATGGGTGCGAGAGCGTCAGTATTAAGCGGGGGAGAATTAGATCGCGATGGGAAAAAATTCGGT
TAAGGCCAGGGGGAAAGAAAAAATATAAATTAAAACATATAGTATGGGCAAGCAGGGAGCTAGAACGATT
CGCAGTTAATCCTGGCCTGTTAGAAACATCAGAAGGCTGTAGACAAATACTGGGACAGCTACAACCATCC
CTTCAGACAGGATCAGAAGAACTTAGATCATTATATAATACAGTAGCAACCCTCTATTGTGTGCATCAAA
GGATAGAGATAAAAGACACCAAGGAAGCTTTAGACAAGATAGAGGAAGAGCAAAACAAAAGTAAGACCAC
CGCACAGCAAGCGGCCGCTGATCTTCAGACCTGGAGGAGGAGATATGAGGGACAATTGGAGAAGTGAATT
ATATAAATATAAAGTAGTAAAAATTGAACCATTAGGAGTAGCACCCACCAAGGCAAAGAGAAGAGTGGTG
CAGAGAGAAAAAAGAGCAGTGGGAATAGGAGCTTTGTTCCTTGGGTTCTTGGGAGCAGCAGGAAGCACTA
TGGGCGCAGCGTCAATGACGCTGACGGTACAGGCCAGACAATTATTGTCTGGTATAGTGCAGCAGCAGAA
CAATTTGCTGAGGGCTATTGAGGCGCAACAGCATCTGTTGCAACTCACAGTCTGGGGCATCAAGCAGCTC
CAGGCAAGAATCCTGGCTGTGGAAAGATACCTAAAGGATCAACAGCTCCTGGGGATTTGGGGTTGCTCTG
GAAAACTCATTTGCACCACTGCTGTGCCTTGGAATGCTAGTTGGAGTAATAAATCTCTGGAACAGATTTG
GAATCACACGACCTGGATGGAGTGGGACAGAGAAATTAACAATTACACAAGCTTAATACACTCCTTAATT
GAAGAATCGCAAAACCAGCAAGAAAAGAATGAACAAGAATTATTGGAATTAGATAAATGGGCAAGTTTGT
GGAATTGGTTTAACATAACAAATTGGCTGTGGTATATAAAATTATTCATAATGATAGTAGGAGGCTTGGT
AGGTTTAAGAATAGTTTTTGCTGTACTTTCTATAGTGAATAGAGTTAGGCAGGGATATTCACCATTATCG
TTTCAGACCCACCTCCCAACCCCGAGGGGACCCATGCATTGCATCTCAATTAGTCAGCAACCAGGTGTGG
AAAGTCCCCAGGCTCCCCAGCAGGCAGAAGTATGCAAAGCATGCGTCTCAATTAGTCAGCAACCATAGTC
CCGCCCCTAACTCCGCCCATCCCGCCCCTAACTCCGCCCAGTTCCGCCCATTCTCCGCCCCATGGCTGAC
TAATTTTTTTTATTTATGCAGAGGCCGAGGCCGCCTCGGCCTCTGAGCTATTCCAGAAGTAGTGAGGAGG
CTTTTTTGGAGGCCTAGGCTTTTGCAAAAAGCTTTCTAGAGGTACCACCGGAGCTTACCATGACCGAGTA
CAAGCCCACGGTGCGCCTCGCCACCCGCGACGACGTCCCCAGGGCCGTACGCACCCTCGCCGCCGCGTTC
GCCGACTACCCCGCCACGCGCCACACCGTCGATCCGGACCGCCACATCGAGCGGGTCACCGAGCTGCAAG
AACTCTTCCTCACGCGCGTCGGGCTCGACATCGGCAAGGTGTGGGTCGCGGACGACGGCGCCGCCGTGGC
GGTCTGGACCACGCCGGAGAGCGTCGAAGCGGGGGCGGTGTTCGCCGAGATCGGCCCGCGCATGGCCGAG
TTGAGCGGTTCCCGGCTGGCCGCGCAGCAACAGATGGAAGGCCTCCTGGCGCCGCACCGGCCCAAGGAGC
CCGCGTGGTTCCTGGCCACCGTCGGCGTCTCGCCCGACCACCAGGGCAAGGGTCTGGGCAGCGCCGTCGT
GCTCCCCGGAGTGGAGGCGGCCGAGCGCGCCGGGGTGCCCGCCTTCCTGGAGACCTCCGCGCCCCGCAAC
CTCCCCTTCTACGAGCGGCTCGGCTTCACCGTCACCGCCGACGTCGAGGTGCCCGAAGGACCGCGCACCT
GGTGCATGACCCGCAAGCCCGGTGCCAGTTAACGAATTCTAGATCTTGAGACAAATGGCAGTATTCATCC
ACAATTTTAAAAGAAAAGGGGGGATTGGGGGGTACAGTGCAGGGGAAAGAATAGTAGACATAATAGCAAC
AGACATACAAACTAAAGAATTACAAAAACAAATTACAAAAATTCAAAATTTTCGGGTTTATTACAGGGAC
AGCAGAGATCCACTTTGGCGCCGGCTCGAGGCCTGCAGGTGCAAAGATGGATAAAGTTTTAAACAGAGAG
GAATCTTTGCAGCTAATGGACCTTCTAGGTCTTGAAAGGAGTGGGAATTGGCTCCGGTGCCCGTCAGTGG
GCAGAGCGCACATCGCCCACAGTCCCCGAGAAGTTGGGGGGAGGGGTCGGCAATTGAACCGGTGCCTAGA
GAAGGTGGCGCGGGGTAAACTGGGAAAGTGATGTCGTGTACTGGCTCCGCCTTTTTCCCGAGGGTGGGGG
AGAACCGTATATAAGTGCAGTAGTCGCCGTGAACGTTCTTTTTCGCAACGGGTTTGCCGCCAGAACACAG
GTAAGTGCCGTGTGTGGTTCCCGCGGGCCTGGCCTCTTTACGGGTTATGGCCCTTGCGTGCCTTGAATTA
CTTCCACCTGGCTGCAGTACGTGATTCTTGATCCCGAGCTTCGGGTTGGAAGTGGGTGGGAGAGTTCGAG
GCCTTGCGCTTAAGGAGCCCCTTCGCCTCGTGCTTGAGTTGAGGCCTGGCCTGGGCGCTGGGGCCGCCGC
GTGCGAATCTGGTGGCACCTTCGCGCCTGTCTCGCTGCTTTCGATAAGTCTCTAGCCATTTAAAATTTTT
GATGACCTGCTGCGACGCTTTTTTTCTGGCAAGATAGTCTTGTAAATGCGGGCCAAGATCTGCACACTGG
TATTTCGGTTTTTGGGGCCGCGGGCGGCGACGGGGCCCGTGCGTCCCAGCGCACATGTTCGGCGAGGCGG
GGCCTGCGAGCGCGGCCACCGAGAATCGGACGGGGGTAGTCTCAAGCTGGCCGGCCTGCTCTGGTGCCTG
GCCTCGCGCCGCCGTGTATCGCCCCGCCCTGGGCGGCAAGGCTGGCCCGGTCGGCACCAGTTGCGTGAGC
GGAAAGATGGCCGCTTCCCGGCCCTGCTGCAGGGAGCTCAAAATGGAGGACGCGGCGCTCGGGAGAGCGG
GCGGGTGAGTCACCCACACAAAGGAAAAGGGCCTTTCCGTCCTCAGCCGTCGCTTCATGTGACTCCACGG
AGTACCGGGCGCCGTCCAGGCACCTCGATTAGTTCTCGAGCTTTTGGAGTACGTCGTCTTTAGGTTGGGG
GGAGGGGTTTTATGCGATGGAGTTTCCCCACACTGAGTGGGTGGAGACTGAAGTTAGGCCAGCTTGGCAC
TTGATGTAATTCTCCTTGGAATTTGCCCTTTTTGAGTTTGGATCTTGGTTCATTCTCAAGCCTCAGACAG
TGGTTCAAAGTTTTTTTCTTCCATTTCAGGTGTCGTGAGGCTAGCACCGCCACCATGTCTTGGGCCGCTC
GCCCGCCCTTCCTCCCTCAGCGGCATGCCGCAGGGCAGTGTGGGCCGGTGGGGGTGCGAAAAGAAATGCA
TTGTGGGGTCGCGTCCCGGTGGCGGCGGCGACGGCCCTGGCTGGATCCCGCAGCGGCGGCGGCGGCGGCG
GTGGCAGGCGGAGAACAACAAACCCCGGAGCCGGAGCCAGGGGAGGCTGGACGGGACGGGATGGGCGACA
GCGGGCGGGACTCCCGAAGCCCAGACAGCTCCTCCCCAAATCCCCTTCCCCAGGGAGTCCCTCCCCCTTC
TCCTCCTGGGCCACCCCTACCCCCTTCAACAGCTCCATCCCTTGGAGGCTCTGGGGCCCCACCCCCACCC
CCGATGCCACCACCCCCACTGGGCTCTCCCTTTCCAGTCATCAGTTCTTCCATGGGGTCCCCTGGTCTGC
CCCCTCCAGCTCCCCCAGGATTCTCCGGGCCTGTCAGCAGCCCCCAGATTAACTCAACAGTGTCACTCCC
TGGGGGTGGGTCTGGCCCCCCTGAAGATGTGAAGCCACCAGTCTTAGGGGTCCGGGGCCTGCACTGTCCA
CCCCCTCCAGGTGGCCCTGGGGCTGGCAAACGGCTATGTGCAATCTGCGGGGACAGAAGCTCAGGCAAAC
ACTACGGGGTTTACAGCTGTGAGGGTTGCAAGGGCTTCTTCAAACGCACCATCCGCAAAGACCTTACATA
CTCTTGCCGGGACAACAAAGACTGCACAGTGGACAAGCGCCAGCGGAACCGCTGTCAGTACTGCCGCTAT
CAGAAGTGCCTGGCCACTGGCATGAAGAGGGAGGCGGTACAGGAGGAGCGTCAGCGGGGAAAGGACAAGG
ATGGGGATGGGGAGGGGGCTGGGGGAGCCCCCGAGGAGATGCCTGTGGACAGGATCCTGGAGGCAGAGCT
TGCTGTGGAACAGAAGAGTGACCAGGGCGTTGAGGGTCCTGGGGGAACCGGGGGTAGCGGCAGCAGCCCA
AATGACCCTGTGACTAACATCTGTCAGGCAGCTGACAAACAGCTATTCACGCTTGTTGAGTGGGCGAAGA
GGATCCCACACTTTTCCTCCTTGCCTCTGGATGATCAGGTCATATTGCTGCGGGCAGGCTGGAATGAACT
CCTCATTGCCTCCTTCTCACACCGATCCATTGATGTTCGAGATGGCATCCTCCTTGCCACAGGTCTTCAC
GTGCACCGCAACTCAGCCCATTCAGCAGGAGTAGGAGCCATCTTTGATCGGTCCCTCTCCAGGGTGCTGA
CAGAGCTAGTGTCCAAAATGCGTGACATGAGGATGGACAAGACAGAGCTTGGCTGCCTGAGGGCAATCAT
TCTGTTTAATCCAGATGCCAAGGGCCTCTCCAACCCTAGTGAGGTGGAGGTCCTGCGGGAGAAAGTGTAT
GCATCACTGGAGACCTACTGCAAACAGAAGTACCCTGAGCAGCAGGGACGGTTTGCCAAGCTGCTGCTAC
GTCTTCCTGCCCTCCGGTCCATTGGCCTTAAGTGTCTAGAGCATCTGTTTTTCTTCAAGCTCATTGGTGA
CACCCCCATCGACACCTTCCTCATGGAGATGCTTGAGGCTCCCCATCAACTGGCCTAGTAATGAACTAGT
CCGTAACTTGAAAGTATTTCGATTTCTTGGCTTTATATATCTTGTGGAAAGGACGAGCCCTTGCCAATCG
ATAGAAGCAAACGCGTTAAGTCGACAATCAACCTCTGGATTACAAAATTTGTGAAAGATTGACTGGTATT
CTTAACTATGTTGCTCCTTTTACGCTATGTGGATACGCTGCTTTAATGCCTTTGTATCATGCTATTGCTT
CCCGTATGGCTTTCATTTTCTCCTCCTTGTATAAATCCTGGTTGCTGTCTCTTTATGAGGAGTTGTGGCC
CGTTGTCAGGCAACGTGGCGTGGTGTGCACTGTGTTTGCTGACGCAACCCCCACTGGTTGGGGCATTGCC
ACCACCTGTCAGCTCCTTTCCGGGACTTTCGCTTTCCCCCTCCCTATTGCCACGGCGGAACTCATCGCCG
CCTGCCTTGCCCGCTGCTGGACAGGGGCTCGGCTGTTGGGCACTGACAATTCCGTGGTGTTGTCGGGGAA
ATCATCGTCCTTTCCTTGGCTGCTCGCCTGTGTTGCCACCTGGATTCTGCGCGGGACGTCCTTCTGCTAC
GTCCCTTCGGCCCTCAATCCAGCGGACCTTCCTTCCCGCGGCCTGCTGCCGGCTCTGCGGCCTCTTCCGC
GTCTTCGCCTTCGCCCTCAGACGAGTCGGATCTCCCTTTGGGCCGCCTCCCCGCGTCGACTTTAAGACCA
ATGACTTACAAGGCAGCTGTAGATCTTAGCCACTTTTTAAAAGAAAAGGGGGGACTGGAAGGGCTAATTC
ACTCCCAACGAAGACAAGATCTGCTTTTTGCTTGTACTGGGTCTCTCTGGTTAGACCAGATCTGAGCCTG
GGAGCTCTCTGGCTAACTAGGGAACCCACTGCTTAAGCCTCAATAAAGCTTGCCTTGAGTGCTTCAAGTA
GTGTGTGCCCGTCTGTTGTGTGACTCTGGTAACTAGAGATCCCTCAGACCCTTTTAGTCAGTGTGGAAAA
TCTCTAGCAGTACGTATAGTAGTTCATGTCATCTTATTATTCAGTATTTATAACTTGCAAAGAAATGAAT
ATCAGAGAGTGAGAGGAACTTGTTTATTGCAGCTTATAATGGTTACAAATAAAGCAATAGCATCACAAAT
TTCACAAATAAAGCATTTTTTTCACTGCATTCTAGTTGTGGTTTGTCCAAACTCATCAATGTATCTTATC
ATGTCTGGCTCTAGCTATCCCGCCCCTAACTCCGCCCATCCCGCCCCTAACTCCGCCCAGTTCCGCCCAT
TCTCCGCCCCATGGCTGACTAATTTTTTTTATTTATGCAGAGGCCGAGGCCGCCTCGGCCTCTGAGCTAT
TCCAGAAGTAGTGAGGAGGCTTTTTTGGAGGCCTAGGGACGTACCCAATTCGCCCTATAGTGAGTCGTAT
TACGCGCGCTCACTGGCCGTCGTTTTACAACGTCGTGACTGGGAAAACCCTGGCGTTACCCAACTTAATC
GCCTTGCAGCACATCCCCCTTTCGCCAGCTGGCGTAATAGCGAAGAGGCCCGCACCGATCGCCCTTCCCA
ACAGTTGCGCAGCCTGAATGGCGAATGGG
[124 nt withheld, positions 7310-7433]
C
[91 nt withheld, positions 7435-7525]
A
[49 nt withheld, positions 7527-7575]
CCTTTGACGTTGGAGTCCACGTTCTTT
[37 nt withheld, positions 7603-7639]
ACCCTATCTCGGTCTATTCTTTTGATTTATAAGGGATTTTGCCGATTTCGGCCTATTGGTTAAAAAATGA
GCTGATTTAACAAAAATTTAACGCGAATTTTAACAAAATATTAACGCTTACAATTTAGGTGGCACTTTTC
GGGGAAATGTGCGCGGAACCCCTATTTGTTTATTTTTCTAAATACATTCAAATATGTATCCGCTCATGAG
ACAATAACCCTGATAAATGCTTCAATAATATTGAAAAAGGAAGAGTATGAGTATTCAACATTTCCGTGTC
GCCCTTATTCCCTTTTTTGCGGCATTTTGCCTTCCTGTTTTTGCTCACCCAGAAACGCTGGTGAAAGTAA
AAGATGCTGAAGATCAGTTGGGTGCACGAGTGGGTTACATCGAACTGGATCTCAACAGCGGTAAGATCCT
TGAGAGTTTTCGCCCCGAAGAACGTTTTCCAATGATGAGCACTTTTAAAGTTCTGCTATGTGGCGCGGTA
TTATCCCGTATTGACGCCGGGCAAGAGCAACTCGGTCGCCGCATACACTATTCTCAGAATGACTTGGTTG
AGTACTCACCAGTCACAGAAAAGCATCTTACGGATGGCATGACAGTAAGAGAATTATGCAGTGCTGCCAT
AACCATGAGTGATAACACTGCGGCCAACTTACTTCTGACAACGATCGGAGGACCGAAGGAGCTAACCGCT
TTTTTGCACAACATGGGGGATCATGTAACTCGCCTTGATCGTTGGGAACCGGAGCTGAATGAAGCCATAC
CAAACGACGAGCGTGACACCACGATGCCTGTAGCAATGGCAACAACGTTGCGCAAACTATTAACTGGCGA
ACTACTTACTCTAGCTTCCCGGCAACAATTAATAGACTGGATGGAGGCGGATAAAGTTGCAGGACCACTT
CTGCGCTCGGCCCTTCCGGCTGGCTGGTTTATTGCTGATAAATCTGGAGCCGGTGAGCGTGGGTCTCGCG
GTATCATTGCAGCACTGGGGCCAGATGGTAAGCCCTCCCGTATCGTAGTTATCTACACGACGGGGAGTCA
GGCAACTATGGATGAACGAAATAGACAGATCGCTGAGATAGGTGCCTCACTGATTAAGCATTGGTAACTG
TCAGACCAAGTTTACTCATATATACTTTAGATTGATTTAAAACTTCATTTTTAATTTAAAAGGATCTAGG
TGAAGATCCTTTTTGATAATCTCATGACCAAAATCCCTTAACGTGAGTTTTCGTTCCACTGAGCGTCAGA
CCCCGTAGAAAAGATCAAAGGATCTTCTTGAGATCCTTTTTTTCTGCGCGTAATCTGCTGCTTGCAAACA
AAAAAACCACCGCTACCAGCGGTGGTTTGTTTGCCGGATCAAGAGCTACCAACTCTTTTTCCGAAGGTAA
CTGGCTTCAGCAGAGCGCAGATACCAAATACTGTTCTTCTAGTGTAGCCGTAGTTAGGCCACCACTTCAA
GAACTCTGTAGCACCGCCTACATACCTCGCTCTGCTAATCCTGTTACCAGTGGCTGCTGCCAGTGGCGAT
AAGTCGTGTCTTACCGGGTTGGACTCAAGACGATAGTTACCGGATAAGGCGCAGCGGTCGGGCTGAACGG
GGGGTTCGTGCACACAGCCCAGCTTGGAGCGAACGACCTACACCGAACTGAGATACCTACAGCGTGAGCT
ATGAGAAAGCGCCACGCTTCCCGAAGGGAGAAAGGCGGACAGGTATCCGGTAAGCGGCAGGGTCGGAACA
GGAGAGCGCACGAGGGAGCTTCCAGGGGGAAACGCCTGGTATCTTTATAGTCCTGTCGGGTTTCGCCACC
TCTGACTTGAGCGTCGATTTTTGTGATGCTCGTCAGGGGGGCGGAGCCTATGGAAAAACGCCAGCAACGC
GGCCTTTTTACGGTTCCTGGCCTTTTGCTGGCCTTTTGCTCACATGTTCTTTCCTGCGTTATCCCCTGAT
TCTGTGGATAACCGTATTACCGCCTTTGAGTGAGCTGATACCGCTCGCCGCAGCCGAACGACCGAGCGCA
GCGAGTCAGTGAGCGAGGAAGCGGAAGAGCGCCCAATACGCAAACCGCCTCTCCCCGCGCGTTGGCCGAT
TCATTAATGCAGCTGGCACGACAGGTTTCCCGACTGGAAAGCGGGCAGTGAGCGCAACGCAATTAATGTG
AGTTAGCTCACTCATTAGGCACCCCAGGCTTTACACTTTATGCTTCCGGCTCGTATGTTGTGTGGAATTG
TGAGCGGATAACAATTTCACACAGGAAACAGCTATGACCATGATTACGCCAAGCGCGCAATTAACCCTCA
CTAAAGGGAACAAAAGCTGGAGCTGCAAGC
