>Addgene plasmid #142029 | TFORF2314 | depositor partial sequence | sequence record 278224 | Insert
ACCGCCACCATGTCTTGGGCCGCTCGCCCGCCCTTCCTCCCTCAGCGGCATGCCGCAGGGCAGTGTGGGC
CGGTGGGGGTGCGAAAAGAAATGCATTGTGGGGTCGCGTCCCGGTGGCGGCGGCGACGGCCCTGGCTGGA
TCCCGCAGCGGCGGCGGCGGCGGCGGTGGCAGGCGGAGAACAACAAACCCCGGAGCCGGAGCCAGGGGAG
GCTGGACGGGACGGGATGGGCGACAGCGGGCGGGACTCCCGAAGCCCAGACAGCTCCTCCCCAAATCCCC
TTCCCCAGGGAGTCCCTCCCCCTTCTCCTCCTGGGCCACCCCTACCCCCTTCAACAGCTCCATCCCTTGG
AGGCTCTGGGGCCCCACCCCCACCCCCGATGCCACCACCCCCACTGGGCTCTCCCTTTCCAGTCATCAGT
TCTTCCATGGGGTCCCCTGGTCTGCCCCCTCCAGCTCCCCCAGGATTCTCCGGGCCTGTCAGCAGCCCCC
AGATTAACTCAACAGTGTCACTCCCTGGGGGTGGGTCTGGCCCCCCTGAAGATGTGAAGCCACCAGTCTT
AGGGGTCCGGGGCCTGCACTGTCCACCCCCTCCAGGTGGCCCTGGGGCTGGCAAACGGCTATGTGCAATC
TGCGGGGACAGAAGCTCAGGCAAACACTACGGGGTTTACAGCTGTGAGGGTTGCAAGGGCTTCTTCAAAC
GCACCATCCGCAAAGACCTTACATACTCTTGCCGGGACAACAAAGACTGCACAGTGGACAAGCGCCAGCG
GAACCGCTGTCAGTACTGCCGCTATCAGAAGTGCCTGGCCACTGGCATGAAGAGGGAGGCGGTACAGGAG
GAGCGTCAGCGGGGAAAGGACAAGGATGGGGATGGGGAGGGGGCTGGGGGAGCCCCCGAGGAGATGCCTG
TGGACAGGATCCTGGAGGCAGAGCTTGCTGTGGAACAGAAGAGTGACCAGGGCGTTGAGGGTCCTGGGGG
AACCGGGGGTAGCGGCAGCAGCCCAAATGACCCTGTGACTAACATCTGTCAGGCAGCTGACAAACAGCTA
TTCACGCTTGTTGAGTGGGCGAAGAGGATCCCACACTTTTCCTCCTTGCCTCTGGATGATCAGGTCATAT
TGCTGCGGGCAGGCTGGAATGAACTCCTCATTGCCTCCTTCTCACACCGATCCATTGATGTTCGAGATGG
CATCCTCCTTGCCACAGGTCTTCACGTGCACCGCAACTCAGCCCATTCAGCAGGAGTAGGAGCCATCTTT
GATCGGTCCCTCTCCAGGGTGCTGACAGAGCTAGTGTCCAAAATGCGTGACATGAGGATGGACAAGACAG
AGCTTGGCTGCCTGAGGGCAATCATTCTGTTTAATCCAGATGCCAAGGGCCTCTCCAACCCTAGTGAGGT
GGAGGTCCTGCGGGAGAAAGTGTATGCATCACTGGAGACCTACTGCAAACAGAAGTACCCTGAGCAGCAG
GGACGGTTTGCCAAGCTGCTGCTACGTCTTCCTGCCCTCCGGTCCATTGGCCTTAAGTGTCTAGAGCATC
TGTTTTTCTTCAAGCTCATTGGTGACACCCCCATCGACACCTTCCTCATGGAGATGCTTGAGGCTCCCCA
TCAACTGGCCTAGTAATGAACTAGTCCGTAACTTGAAAGTATTTCGATTTCTTGGCTTTATATATCTTGT
GGAAAGGACGAGCCCTTGCCAATCGATAGAAGCAA
