>Addgene plasmid #142029 | TFORF2314 | depositor partial sequence | sequence record 278225 | Barcode
GCCCTTGCCAATCGATAGAAGCAA
